>Addgene plasmid #41888 | KaiC CI cat-/EE (E77Q; E78Q; S431E; T432E) | depositor partial sequence | sequence record 57329 | Kai C CI cat-/ EE (E77Q;E78Q; S431E; T432E)
CGATAAGGATCCGGGACTGGAAGTTCTGTTCCAGGGGCCCATGACTTCCGCTGAGATGACTAGCCCTAAT
AATAATTCTGAGCACCAAGCCATCGCTAAGATGCGCACGATGATTGAAGGCTTTGATGATATTAGTCATG
GCGGTCTTCCAATCGGGCGATCGACCCTCGTTAGTGGTACTTCAGGAACCGGCAAGACCCTTTTTTCTAT
TCAATTTCTCTATAACGGTATTATCGAGTTTGATGAGCCTGGGGTTTTCGTTACTTTCCAACAAACCCCG
CAAGATATCATTAAAAACGCCCGTAGTTTTGGCTGGGATTTAGCCAAGCTGGTCGATGAGGGCAAACTAT
TTATTCTTGATGCTTCACCCGATCCAGAAGGTCAAGAGGTTGTTGGCGGCTTCGATCTCTCTGCTCTGAT
TGAGCGGATTAATTATGCAATTCAAAAGTATCGAGCGCGGCGGGTTTCAATTGACTCGGTCACGTCCGTT
TTCCAGCAATATGATGCCTCTTCTGTGGTTCGCCGCGAACTCTTTCGGTTGGTAGCTCGCCTAAAACAAA
TTGGGGCAACTACGGTCATGACCACCGAGCGTATCGAGGAATATGGCCCGATCGCTCGTTACGGTGTTGA
GGAATTTGTCTCCGATAACGTCGTGATTCTCCGCAACGTTTTGGAAGGGGAGCGCCGTCGCCGCACCCTC
GAAATCCTCAAGCTACGTGGCACCAGCCACATGAAAGGGGAATATCCGTTCACGATTACGGATCATGGCA
TCAATATCTTCCCGCTCGGGGCAATGCGCCTTACGCAGCGATCGTCGAACGTGCGTGTTTCATCTGGTGT
CGTCCGACTCGATGAAATGTGTGGTGGGGGCTTCTTTAAGGACTCAATCATTCTGGCAACTGGCGCTACA
GGCACTGGTAAAACTCTGTTAGTTAGCCGTTTCGTTGAGAATGCTTGTGCTAACAAAGAGCGGGCGATTC
TGTTCGCTTATGAAGAGTCACGAGCTCAGCTGCTCCGCAATGCCTATTCATGGGGAATGGACTTTGAGGA
GATGGAGCGCCAAAACCTCCTCAAAATTGTTTGCGCCTATCCTGAATCTGCAGGTCTTGAAGACCATTTG
CAGATTATTAAGTCGGAGATCAATGACTTTAAGCCAGCTCGTATTGCAATCGACTCCCTCTCTGCTTTGG
CGCGGGGCGTTAGCAACAATGCCTTCCGCCAATTTGTAATTGGTGTCACTGGCTACGCGAAACAAGAAGA
AATCACGGGACTATTCACAAATACCAGTGATCAATTTATGGGAGCGCATTCGATTACTGACTCCCATATC
GAGGAGATTACGGATACGATTATCTTGCTCCAATACGTCGAGATTCGTGGCGAAATGTCCCGCGCCATTA
ACGTCTTCAAGATGCGCGGATCTTGGCATGACAAAGCAATCCGCGAATTCATGATCAGCGACAAAGGGCC
GGACATCAAGGATTCTTTCCGGAACTTTGAGCGGATTATTTCAGGTTCGCCAACACGGATTACCGTCGAT
GAGAAAAGCGAACTCTCGCGAATTGTGCGCGGCGTTCAAGAAAAAGGGCCGGAGAGCTAAAGATCTGCAG
CTG
