>Addgene plasmid #41888 | KaiC CI cat-/EE (E77Q; E78Q; S431E; T432E) | addgene partial sequence | sequence record 59379 | T7term 5'-GCTAGTTATTGCTCAGCGG-3'
CATGGTACCAGCTGCAGATCTTTAGCTCTCCGGCCCTTTTTCTTGAACGCCGCGCACAATTCGCGAGAGT
TCGCTTTTCTCATCGACGGTAATCCGTGTTGGCGAACCTGAAATAATCCGCTCAAAGTTCCGGAAAGAAT
CCTTGATGTCCGGCCCTTTGTCGCTGATCATGAATTCGCGGATTGCTTTGTCATGCCAAGATCCGCGCAT
CTTGAAGACGTTAATGGCGCGGGACATTTCGCCACGAATCTCGACGTATTGGAGCAAGATAATCGTATCC
GTAATCTCCTCGATATGGGAGTCAGTAATCGAATGCGCTCCCATAAATTGATCACTGGTATTTGTGAATA
GTCCCGTGATTTCTTCTTGTTTCGCGTAGCCAGTGACACCAATTACAAATTGGCGGAAGGCATTGTTGCT
AACGCCCCGCGCCAAAGCAGAGAGGGAGTCGATTGCAATACGAGCTGGCTTAAAGTCATTGATCTCCGAC
TTAATAATCTGCAAATGGTCTTCAAGACCTGCAGATTCAGGATAGGCGCAAACAATTTTGAGGAGGTTTT
GGCGCTCCATCTCCTCAAAGTCCATTCCCCATGAATAGGCATTGCGGAGCAGCTGAGCTCGTGACTCTTC
ATAAGCGAACAGAATCGCCCGCTCTTTGTTAGCACAAGCATTCTCAACGAAACGGCTAACTAACAGAGTT
TTACCAGTGCCTGTAGCGCCAGTTGCCAGAATGATTGAGTCCTTAAAGAAGCCCCCACCACACATTTCAT
CGAGTCGGACGACACCAGATGAAACACGCACGTTCGACGATCGCTGCGTAAGGCGCATTGCCCCGAGCGG
GAAGATATTGATGC
