>Addgene plasmid #41888 | KaiC CI cat-/EE (E77Q; E78Q; S431E; T432E) | addgene partial sequence | sequence record 59795 | T7 5'-TAATACGACTCACTATAGGG-3'
TAATTTTGTTTAACTTTAAGAAGGAGATATACATATGCGGGGTTCTCATCATCATCATCATCATGGTATG
GCTAGCATGACTGGTGGACAGCAAATGGGTCGGGATCTGTACGACGATGACGATAAGGATCCGGGACTGG
AAGTTCTGTTCCAGGGGCCCATGACTTCCGCTGAGATGACTAGCCCTAATAATAATTCTGAGCACCAAGC
CATCGCTAAGATGCGCACGATGATTGAAGGCTTTGATGATATTAGTCATGGCGGTCTTCCAATCGGGCGA
TCGACCCTCGTTAGTGGTACTTCAGGAACCGGCAAGACCCTTTTTTCTATTCAATTTCTCTATAACGGTA
TTATCGAGTTTGATGAGCCTGGGGTTTTCGTTACTTTCCAGCAGACCCCGCAAGATATCATTAAAAACGC
CCGTAGTTTTGGCTGGGATTTAGCCAAGCTGGTCGATGAGGGCAAACTATTTATTCTTGATGCTTCACCC
GATCCAGAAGGTCAAGAGGTTGTTGGCGGCTTCGATCTCTCTGCTCTGATTGAGCGGATTAATTATGCAA
TTCAAAAGTATCGAGCGCGGCGGGTTTCAATTGACTCGGTCACGTCCGTTTTCCAGCAATATGATGCCTC
TTCTGTGGTTCGCCGCGAACTCTTTCGGTTGGTAGCTCGCCTAAAACAAATTGGGGCAACTACGGTCATG
ACCACCGAGCGTATCGAGGAATATGGCCCGATCGCTCGTTACGGTGTTGAGGAATTTGTCTCCGATAACG
TCGTGATTCTCCGCAACGTTTTGGAAGGGGAGCGCCGTCGCCGCACCCTCGAAATCCTCAAGCTACGTGG
CACCAGCCACATGAAAGGGGAATATCCGTTCACGATTACGGATCATGGCATCAATATCTTCCCGCTCGGG
GCAATGCGCCTTACGCAGCGATCGTCGAACGTGCGTGTTTCATCTGGTGTCGTCCG
