[The description below was written by a language model from this plasmid's Addgene catalogue record.]
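Description:
KaiC CI cat-/EE (E77Q; E78Q; S431E; T432E) is a bacterial expression plasmid built on the commercial pRSET-B backbone, carrying a mutant form of the cyanobacterial circadian clock protein KaiC under control of a T7 promoter. It is a high-copy plasmid selected with ampicillin. Because transcription depends on T7 RNA polymerase, protein production requires a host that supplies that polymerase, while ordinary cloning strains serve for propagation. The roughly 1.5 kb insert was placed between BamHI and BglII sites, both of which remain intact, giving a recorded total size of about 4.5 kb. pRSET vectors normally supply an N-terminal polyhistidine tag for purification, but the record lists no tags and includes no feature table, so the exact fusion architecture cannot be confirmed here.

The insert carries four substitutions. According to the construct name, E77Q and E78Q replace the two glutamates in the N-terminal CI domain with glutamine, the "CI cat-" designation indicating loss of catalytic activity in that domain. S431E and T432E convert the two residues in the C-terminal CII domain, known as KaiC's phosphorylation sites, to glutamate, a standard phosphomimetic change ("EE"). The catalogue's mutation field instead states that all four positions were changed to glutamate, which conflicts with the name for residues 77 and 78; the name is the more specific description.

The combination yields a KaiC locked in a phosphorylated-like state with an inactive CI domain. This suits recombinant protein production for in vitro biochemical work separating the contributions of the two catalytic domains to circadian oscillator function, consistent with the associated publication on differentially sensitive catalytic domains.
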