Addgene plasmid #41888: KaiC CI cat-/EE (E77Q; E78Q; S431E; T432E)
Depositing lab: Michael Rust. Depositing organization: University of Chicago. Publication: Robust and tunable circadian rhythms from differentially sensitive catalytic domains. Phong C, Markson JS, Wilhoite CM, Rust MJ. Proc Natl Acad Sci U S A. 2013 Jan 15;110(3):1124-9. doi: 10.1073/pnas.1212113110. Epub 2012 Dec 31. PubMed 23277568.
Backbone
  Vector backbone: prset-b
  Backbone manufacturer: invitrogen
  Backbone size w/o insert (bp): 2200
  Total vector size (bp): 4468
  Vector type: Bacterial Expression
Growth in bacteria
  Bacterial resistance: Ampicillin, 100 μg/mL
  Growth temperature: 37°C
  Growth strain: DH5alpha
  Growth instructions: Growth instructions for expression: Grow 2 liter flasks of TB at 25 C for two days.
  Copy number: High Copy
Gene/Insert
  Gene/Insert name: Kai C CI cat-/EE
  Species: cyanobacteria
  Insert size (bp): 1500
  Mutation: changed amin acids: 77,78,431 and 432 to glutamate
  GenBank ID: CP000100
  Promoter: t7
  Cloning method: Restriction Enzyme; 5′ cloning site BamHI (not destroyed); 3′ cloning site BglII (not destroyed)
  Sequencing primers: 5′ CGATAAGGATCCGGGACTGGAAGTTCTGTTCCAGGGGCCCATGACTTCCGCTGAGATGACTAGCC; 3′ CAAGAAAAAGGGCCGGAGAGCTAAAGATCTGCAGCT
Terms and licenses: Academic/Nonprofit Terms; Industry Terms: Not Available to Industry
How to cite: KaiC CI cat-/EE (E77Q; E78Q; S431E; T432E) was a gift from Michael Rust (Addgene plasmid # 41888 ; http://n2t.net/addgene:41888 ; RRID:Addgene_41888)
